Addgene plasmid #86717: pBN79
Purpose: DamID plasmid for C. elegans
Depositing lab: Peter Askjaer. Depositing organization: Centro Andaluz de Biologia del Desarrollo (CABD). Publication: Genome-wide analysis links emerin to neuromuscular junction activity in Caenorhabditis elegans. Gonzalez-Aguilera C, Ikegami K, Ayuso C, de Luis A, Iniguez M, Cabello J, Lieb JD, Askjaer P. Genome Biol. 2014 Feb 3;15(2):R21. doi: 10.1186/gb-2014-15-2-r21. PubMed 24490688.
Backbone
  Vector backbone: pBN8
  Vector type: Worm Expression
Growth in bacteria
  Bacterial resistance: Ampicillin, 100 μg/mL
  Growth temperature: 37°C
  Growth strain: DH5alpha
  Copy number: High Copy
Gene/Insert
  Gene/Insert name: Phsp16.41::Dam::MYC::Emr-1
  Species: C. elegans (nematode)
  Cloning method: Restriction Enzyme; 5′ cloning site unknown (unknown if destroyed); 3′ cloning site unknown (unknown if destroyed)
  Sequencing primers: 5′ unknown
Terms and licenses: Academic/Nonprofit Terms; Industry Terms: Not Available to Industry
How to cite: pBN79 was a gift from Peter Askjaer (Addgene plasmid # 86717 ; http://n2t.net/addgene:86717 ; RRID:Addgene_86717)
