[The description below was written by a language model from this plasmid's Addgene catalogue record and pLannotate feature annotations shown in this document.]
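Description:
pBN79 is a worm expression plasmid of about 10.2 kb, built on the pBN8 backbone and designed for DamID chromatin profiling in Caenorhabditis elegans. It is propagated in E. coli as a high-copy plasmid through a ColE1/pUC-type origin and is selected with ampicillin via the β-lactamase gene and its native promoter. The annotation also picks up remnants of lacZα, bom and rop from older cloning vectors. For the nematode host, the plasmid carries an unc-119 coding region, which is commonly used as a rescue marker to identify transgenic animals in an unc-119 mutant background. Short matches to other C. elegans genes flank the marker and payload (a GSLG1-like fragment upstream, an aex-5 fragment downstream). These may be genomic homology arms for targeted single-copy insertion, but the record does not state this.

The payload is catalogued as Phsp16.41::Dam::MYC::Emr-1. A heat-shock promoter region, detected in the feature table only through an adjacent, oppositely oriented hsp-16.1 fragment, drives a fusion of E. coli Dam adenine methyltransferase, a Myc epitope and the inner nuclear membrane protein emerin (EMR-1). The emr-1 sequence appears as three separate fragments, consistent with a genomic copy that retains its introns. The tiny hits to M13 gene XI, the P element end and P4M are probably spurious.

In DamID, the tethered Dam methylates GATC sites in DNA that lies near the fusion partner, so methylation mapping reveals genomic regions associated with emerin at the nuclear periphery. Heat-shock promoters are typically used in this method for their low basal expression, which limits nonspecific methylation. The record does not give the 3′ UTR or the cloning sites.
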