Features (pLannotate 1.2.2; 20 found; start..end, strand, type, name):
     82..218     +  CDS            lacZα (fragment): LacZα fragment of β-galactosidase; lacZ fragment
    224..323     -  misc_feature   bom (fragment): basis of mobility region from pBR322
    425..460     -  CDS            rop (fragment): Rop protein, which maintains plasmids at low copy number; rop
    555..659     +  promoter       AmpR promoter: bla
    660..1520    +  CDS            AmpR: β-lactamase; bla; confers resistance to ampicillin, carbenicillin, and related antibiotics
   1691..2279    +  rep_origin     ori: high-copy-number ColE1/pMB1/pBR322/pUC origin of replication
   3044..3060    -  CDS            M13 gene XI (fragment): pXI; XI; phage assembly
   3538..3753    -  CDS            GSLG1_CAEEL (fragment): Experimental evidence at protein level: Swiss-Prot protein existence level 1. From Caenorhabditis elegans.
   4627..4644    -  misc_feature   P element 5' end (fragment): No description available
   4755..5597    +  CDS            unc-119: UN119_CAEEL - Experimental evidence at protein level: Swiss-Prot protein existence level 1. Myristoyl-binding protein that acts as a cargo adapter: specifically binds the myristoyl moiety of a subset of N-terminally myristoylated proteins and is required for their localization. Plays a key role in ciliary membrane localization of proteins. Required for the establishment or function of the nervous system. From Caenorhabditis elegans.
   6025..6059    -  misc_feature   MCS (fragment): pUC18/19 multiple cloning site
   6057..6107    -  CDS            hsp-16.1 (fragment): HSP11_CAEEL - Also known as hsp16-1b. Experimental evidence at transcript level: Swiss-Prot protein existence level 2. From Caenorhabditis elegans.
   6463..6519    +  misc_feature   MCS (fragment): pBluescript multiple cloning site
   6524..7357    +  CDS            dam: DMA_ECOLI - Experimental evidence at protein level: Swiss-Prot protein existence level 1. Methylates DNA within the sequence GATC and protects the DNA from cleavage by the restriction endonuclease MboI. Although it shares sequence specificity with a number of type II restriction endonucleases and methylases, it is thought to act in postreplication mismatch repair rather than as a part of a restriction modification system. May also play a role in DNA replication. From Escherichia coli (strain K12).
   7367..7394    +  CDS            3xMyc (fragment): 3 tandem Myc epitope tags
   7409..7543    +  CDS            emr-1 (fragment): EMR1_CAEEL - Experimental evidence at protein level: Swiss-Prot protein existence level 1. Involved in chromosome segregation and cell division, probably via its interaction with lmn-1, the main component of nuclear lamina (PubMed:11870211, PubMed:12684533). Has some overlapping function with lem-2 (PubMed:12684533). May play a role in radiation- induced DNA damage repair response (PubMed:22383942). From Caenorhabditis elegans.
   7583..7601    -  CDS            P4M (fragment): high-affinity phosphatidylinositol 4-phosphate binding module of SidM (DrrA) from Legionella pneumophila (Hammond et al., 2014)
   7618..7890    +  CDS            emr-1 (fragment): EMR1_CAEEL - Experimental evidence at protein level: Swiss-Prot protein existence level 1. Involved in chromosome segregation and cell division, probably via its interaction with lmn-1, the main component of nuclear lamina (PubMed:11870211, PubMed:12684533). Has some overlapping function with lem-2 (PubMed:12684533). May play a role in radiation- induced DNA damage repair response (PubMed:22383942). From Caenorhabditis elegans.
   7943..8029    +  CDS            emr-1 (fragment): EMR1_CAEEL - Experimental evidence at protein level: Swiss-Prot protein existence level 1. Involved in chromosome segregation and cell division, probably via its interaction with lmn-1, the main component of nuclear lamina (PubMed:11870211, PubMed:12684533). Has some overlapping function with lem-2 (PubMed:12684533). May play a role in radiation- induced DNA damage repair response (PubMed:22383942). From Caenorhabditis elegans.
   8557..8709    +  CDS            aex-5 (fragment): AEX5_CAEEL - Also known as kpc-3 From Caenorhabditis elegans.
>Addgene plasmid #86717 | pBN79 | addgene full sequence | sequence record 213308 | Addgene NGS Result
GTTCAGTATTTAGATTCATTGTTGAAAATTGGGGATGATCTACAGATACATATCGCCGTGTTCAAAAACA
CACGTGCTGTGACGTCGTGACTGGGGAAAACCCTGGCGTTACCCAACTTAATCGCCTTGCAGCACATCCC
CCTTTCGCCAGCTGGCGTAATAGCGAAGAGGCCCGCACCGATCGCCCTTCCCAACAGTTGCGCAGCCTGA
ATGGCGAATGGCGCCTGATGCGGTATTTTCTCCTTACGCATCTGTGCGGTATTTCACACCGCATATGGTG
CACTCTCAGTGCAATCTGCTCTGATGCCGCATAGTTAAGCCAGCCCCGACACCCGCCAACACCCGCTGAC
GCGCCCTGACGGGCTTGTCTGCTCCCGGCATCCGCTTACAGACAAGCTGTGACCGTCTCCGGGAGCTGCA
TGTGTCAGAGGTTTTCACCGTCATCACCGAAACGCGCGAGACGAAAGGGCCTCGTGATACGCCTATTTTT
ATAGGTTAATGTCATGATAATAATGGTTTCTTAGACGTCAGGTGGCACTTTTCGGGGAAATGTGCGCGGA
ACCCCTATTTGTTTATTTTTCTAAATACATTCAAATATGTATCCGCTCATGAGACAATAACCCTGATAAA
TGCTTCAATAATATTGAAAAAGGAAGAGTATGAGTATTCAACATTTCCGTGTCGCCCTTATTCCCTTTTT
TGCGGCATTTTGCCTTCCTGTTTTTGCTCACCCAGAAACGCTGGTGAAAGTAAAAGATGCTGAAGATCAG
TTGGGTGCACGAGTGGGTTACATCGAACTGGATCTCAACAGCGGTAAGATCCTTGAGAGTTTTCGCCCCG
AAGAACGTTTTCCAATGATGAGCACTTTTAAAGTTCTGCTATGTGGCGCGGTATTATCCCGTATTGACGC
CGGGCAAGAGCAACTCGGTCGCCGCATACACTATTCTCAGAATGACTTGGTTGAGTACTCACCAGTCACA
GAAAAGCATCTTACGGATGGCATGACAGTAAGAGAATTATGCAGTGCTGCCATAACCATGAGTGATAACA
CTGCGGCCAACTTACTTCTGACAACGATCGGAGGACCGAAGGAGCTAACCGCTTTTTTGCACAACATGGG
GGATCATGTAACTCGCCTTGATCGTTGGGAACCGGAGCTGAATGAAGCCATACCAAACGACGAGCGTGAC
ACCACGATGCCTGTAGCAATGGCAACAACGTTGCGCAAACTATTAACTGGCGAACTACTTACTCTAGCTT
CCCGGCAACAATTAATAGACTGGATGGAGGCGGATAAAGTTGCAGGACCACTTCTGCGCTCGGCCCTTCC
GGCTGGCTGGTTTATTGCTGATAAATCTGGAGCCGGTGAGCGTGGGTCTCGCGGTATCATTGCAGCACTG
GGGTCAGATGGTAAGCCCTCCCGTATCGTAGTTATCTACACGACGGGGAGTCAGGCAACTATGGATGAAC
GAAATAGACAGATCGCTGAGATAGGTGCCTCACTGATTAAGCATTGGTAACTGTCAGACCAAGTTTACTC
ATATATACTTTAGATTGATTTAAAACTTCATTTTTAATTTAAAAGGATCTAGGTGAAGATCCTTTTTGAT
AATCTCATGACCAAAATCCCTTAACGTGAGTTTTCGTTCCACTGAGCGTCAGACCCCGTAGAAAAGATCA
AAGGATCTTCTTGAGATCCTTTTTTTCTGCGCGTAATCTGCTGCTTGCAAACAAAAAAACCACCGCTACC
AGCGGTGGTTTGTTTGCCGGATCAAGAGCTACCAACTCTTTTTCCGAAGGTAACTGGCTTCAGCAGAGCG
CAGATACCAAATACTGTTCTTCTAGTGTAGCCGTAGTTAGGCCACCACTTCAAGAACTCTGTAGCACCGC
CTACATACCTCGCTCTGCTAATCCTGTTACCAGTGGCTGCTGCCAGTGGCGATAAGTCGTGTCTTACCGG
GTTGGACTCAAGACGATAGTTACCGGATAAGGCGCAGCGGTCGGGCTGAACGGGGGGTTCGTGCACACAG
CCCAGCTTGGAGCGAACGACCTACACCGAACTGAGATACCTACAGCGTGAGCTATGAGAAAGCGCCACGC
TTCCCGAAGGGAGAAAGGCGGACAGGTATCCGGTAAGCGGCAGGGTCGGAACAGGAGAGCGCACGAGGGA
GCTTCCAGGGGGAAACGCCTGGTATCTTTATAGTCCTGTCGGGTTTCGCCACCTCTGACTTGAGCGTCGA
TTTTTGTGATGCTCGTCAGGGGGGCGGAGCCTATGGAAAAACGCCAGCAACGCGGCCTTTTTACGGTTCC
TGGTCTTTTGCTGGCCTTTTGCTCACATGTTCTTTCCTGCGTTATCCCCTGATTCTGTGGATAACCGTAT
TACCGCCTTTGAGTGAGCTGATACCAGCGGATAACAATTTCACAGGGCCCTGTCGGATTATGGGCTCTTC
TTTTATCCTCTACTTTCTTTCTAGAAAATGCAAATGTTGAGTCAGAAATTGCTGAATGGAGTACAACTGC
AATGGGTTTAGCTTATGTTTCTGGAACAATTACTGGTGGAATTGTGATTGAAAAGTAAGGTTATATTTCA
TTTCAATAAATGTTACCACAGTATAACAAAAACAAGTTACATTGTTCAGAGTATGTCTGAATGTATTATT
ATTATTGTATTTGTGCATCAGTACTGTAGTTGTACTGAAGAAGGGTTTAAAATAATCTCAACGTTTTTAA
GACGAGTTAGTGAGAATACGGTCGCAGTTAGGATGTTTGGACATAGTTTTATTAGATAATCGTGAACTAA
CTCACTATAAAAACCCGCTAACTCATTGAATAAGATAGTTTTAAACGTTCAAAATTTGAAGACAAAATTG
TATGAATAAGTTTACAGAGTTGGTCGACGCAAGCTTCTCCTTCTCTTCACATTTCTCAATAATTTAGCTC
TAATTGCATTCGTATTCTTCGCAAAAATACGTATTCTGATTGACCCGATGAAATACGGATGCCTAGTTGC
ATTGATCATCTACGGTTATACTTATGGGTGAGGTTTTTCAAATATATTTTGATTTAATCGAATAATGAAA
TTTCAGAACTGGAGTTGGTCCAATTTCGTGGTTTATATCCTCTGAACTGGTACCTCAAAAACATCGTAGT
ATTGCTCAATCTGTGGCATATTCAATGAATACTGTAATGGTGGTTATCAGTACATTTACAGTATTACCTC
TATATTCCGTTATTGGTAGTTATGCTTTCCTTATTCTATATTCAATTCCTTCATTTATAAGTATGCTTAT
ATTATTTCGCTACTTACCGGAAACCAAAGGACGAGAGATTCATGATATTGTGAATGAACTTAAAAAAAAA
TGAAAACCTTTGAAAACGTTCATACGGCCGAAATTTTACTTGATCGAGCCAATTGAACTTTTGTTAAGAC
TTACAGAAAAGTGAGAGATTTTGTTACAAAAAAGTGAGAAAAAAGCGAAAATGAACAGGAAAAAGAAGAA
AAATACACCCGAAGTATCATATAAAAATTAAAAAGATTGTTTGACCTGGCGGAACTTTTTTGCAAAAACT
CTGAATATCCATGGCACATGCTTCGTGCAAAACAGGATCCAAATGAATATCAACAAGAGATTCTTGAAGA
CGACGAGCCACTTGCTCAGAGCATTGCTTATCTCGAATGAGACCCTTGTTAAAATCATTTTTCAAACATT
ATATGACATTGTCGAAATGTCCTCCTGATTCCATGATGGTAGCAAACTCACTTCGTCTTTGAGCCAATTT
ATCCAAGTCCTTGTAAAAAGTATTCGAAAATTGTTAACGGATAAAATGTTTATTATAATATCAAAAACAA
TTTGTCAGTTGACCACTTTTTGATATATTTGACAGAAACCGGGATGAATTGGCTCAAAGTTAGGGCGCCC
TTCTATTACAGGGTTTCTGATAACAAACCGGTTATTAACTCCCAACAAGGGATGATTTCAATTCATCATG
CTCAAATTGACCCAAATTAAGTTACATGACAAATTCATCGCCCTTTTCAACTCTTCTTGGCTCATCATCT
GTTATTCTGTTCCTATTCTGTCTGCACCCTATACCCCTTTGCATACTCTCTCGTCATTCCTTTCTTGGAT
AGTGTCTTCTTCTCCCCAGCTCTGCTACTTCTATGACTTGCGCCCGCTGCTTTTCCGCTCGTTCCTCTCC
TCTCTGACGTCTTCTTCTGCTTCTTTTCTCCTTCCTTTTTCCCTTCTCAATCTTCCTCTTTTTCCCATTT
CTGTCAATCATTCGAAGAAGAAGAAGAAGAAGACCCTCATTCATTTCATTTTTTTTTCTGTCGGTGTGTG
CTGCTCGGTTAAGAGTGAGCTCTCTATTCCACGTCTTCTTCTTTTTCTTCTTCGATTCGAATCAATCACT
CCACCAAAACGCATTCGTTTTTGGGATTCACCCCGCGGTTCGCAATAGGTTTCTTTTTCAAATTATTAGC
GTTATAAATAGAAAAATGGTGGAGTTTCAATAAAAATGATAATTTACAAAGTGTATTTTGATTACATGTA
CTCAAAAAGGTTGAAATTTTTCATACCAGTTTTCCGGAAATCCATCTGATATCATTATCGTATTTTTCTT
TTTAAAAATGTTTTCAAAAAAAAACAAAATATAGCTGGTTATTTGGCACCCTCTAATTACCATTTTCCTG
TCACACCACACTCTTTTCCTTCTTCCACTTCTTTCCGTTTTCAGCCGCTTCCAACCAAACCGATATGAAA
GCCGAGCAACAACGATCGATTCCACCCGGCTCGGCGACCTTCCCGTCGCAGGTGAGACTCAGAAAACTAG
AGAAACCGCTCAACTAACTCTTGATATCCGATTTCATTCTTTTCTCTTTTCTTTTTGTTGAACTTTTCCA
TATTTCCAGATGCCACGGCCACCACCAAGCACCGAACAAGGAATCACAACGGAATCGGAGCTTGCGAAGA
AAGCTCAAATCACTCCGAACGACGTTTTAGCACTTCCGGGAATCACTCAAGGTATCTTGCTCCCTTTGGA
TTTCAGTTTAAAACATAAATTTAGGATTCTTATGCTCCCCATCTGCGAACATCTATAACATCGAGTTCAC
CAAGTTCCAAATCCGTGATCTGGACACTGAGCAAGTGCTTTTCGAGATCGCCAAACCGGAGAACGATCAG
GAGAATGATGAGTCGCCACAGGAGTCGGCAAGATACGTGCGTTATAGATTTGCTCCAAACTTTTTGAAAC
TCAAAACGGTCGGAGCAACTGTGGAATTCAAAGTAGGAGACATCCCAATCCATCATTTCCGAATGATCGA
ACGTCACTTCTTCAAAGATCGCCTTCTGAAGTGTTTTGACTTTGAATTCGGATTCTGTATTCCGAATTCA
CGAAACAACTGTGAACATATCTATGAGTTCCCTCAACTCTCTCAACAACTCAGTGAGTCATTATTCTAAA
AAGTACAATTCAAAAGACTAATCTCTTTTTCAGTGGACGACATGATCAACAATCCAAACGAGACTCGTTC
TGACAGCTTCTATTTCGTCGATAACAAACTCGTCATGCACAACAAAGCCGACTACTCATATGATGCATAA
ATATTTAATACAAAAATGTTCTGGATAATTATTCTGTCGAATAGAAAAAAAACTCCAAATGTGATTAAAT
TCCAATAATTCCTGTCTAGTTTGTTCCTTCCCCTTCCCCTTCTCATGTTCAATGCATTCCTAAGCTTTTC
AGTTCCCCCCTTGTTTCTATATTTTTTCGCTGTCCTGTCACACTCGCTAAAAACACTAATCACACGGAAA
TCTGTTTTCAATAAAAACTCCAACTTTAACTCATTTTCAATTTCAACTGAAAGATTTTTTCATTAGAGAA
TGTCTAGAACTAGGCCCGGGCTACGTAATACGACTCACTTAAGGCCTTGACTAGAGGGTACCAGAGCTCA
CCTAGGTATCTAGAACCGGTGACGTCACCATGGGAAGCTTCGTGGATCCAGATATCCTGCAGGTAGCGGC
CGCCAAGCTTGCATGCCTGCAGGTCGACTCTAGAGGATCACCAAAAACGGAACGTTGAGCTGGACGGAAA
TAGTGGTAAAGTGACATGATTATAGTTTGAAGATTTCTAATTTCACAATTAGAGCAAATGTTGTTCGGTA
TTTATTTTCAACGGTATTTATACTATTTTCCACCTTTTTCTAGAACATTCGAGCTGCTTGTTGCAAAAGG
AGGGCGACTCACATTCGGTACATGGAAAAGTAGTGTACACAATAAAGAGACCCAGATACATTTTCCGTCT
GCGTCTCTTTGCACCCACCGGGAGTATTTTCAAACGAATGCATCTAGGACCTTCTAGAACATTCTGTAAG
GCTGCAGAATGCGGGTATATAAGGAAAGCGGGCTCAGAGGAAGCCAACACGCTTTGTTCTAGTGCATCTA
AAAAACTTCGAAAATCCTCATCGGATCCCCCGGGCTGCAGGAATTCGATATCAAGCTTATCGATACCGTC
GACCTCGAGAAAAATGAAGAAAAATCGCGCTTTTTTGAAGTGGGCAGGGGGCAAGTATCCCCTGCTTGAT
GATATTAAACGGCATTTGCCCAAGGGCGAATGTCTGGTTGAGCCTTTTGTAGGTGCCGGGTCGGTGTTTC
TCAACACCGACTTTTCTCGTTATATCCTTGCCGATATCAATAGCGACCTGATCAGTCTCTATAACATTGT
GAAGATGCGTACTGATGAGTACGTACAGGCCGCACGCGAGCTGTTTGTTCCCGAAACAAATTGCGCCGAG
GTTTACTATCAGTTCCGCGAAGAGTTCAACAAAAGCCAGGATCCGTTCCGTCGGGCGGTACTGTTTTTAT
ATTTGAACCGCTACGGTTACAACGGCCTGTGTCGTTACAATCTGCGCGGTGAGTTTAACGTGCCGTTCGG
CCGCTACAAAAAACCCTATTTCCCGGAAGCAGAGTTGTATCACTTCGCTGAAAAAGCGCAGAATGCCTTT
TTCTATTGTGAGTCTTACGCCGATAGCATGGCGCGCGCAGATGATGCATCCGTCGTCTATTGCGATCCGC
CTTATGCACCGCTGTCTGCGACCGCCAACTTTACGGCGTATCACACAAACAGTTTTACGCTTGAACAACA
AGCGCATCTGGCGGAGATCGCCGAAGGTCTGGTTGAGCGCCATATTCCAGTGCTGATCTCCAATCACGAT
ACGATGTTAACGCGTGAGTGGTATCAGCGCGCAAAATTGCATGTCGTCAAAGTTCGACGCAGTATAAGCA
GCAACGGCGGCACACGTAAAAAGGTGGACGAACTGCTGGCTTTGTACAAACCAGGAGTCGTTTCACCCGC
GAAAAAAGCCGGTGAACAGAAACTCATCTCTGAAGAGGATCTGGCCGGCTCAAGATCTGACGTCTCCCAG
CTGACAGATGCCGAACTACGCGATAGCCTTAAAAGCCACGGGGTTTCTGTTGGGCCAATTGTGGCGACGA
CCCGCAAGCTCTACGAGAAGAAGCTTATCAAGTTATCAGACGGAAGCATTAACAGTGAGGATTTGAATTT
AAATTATTTATTAATTTCTAAATAACATTTTTAAAGTTTTCGAACCTCTAATTTCCAGATCAATCAAATC
TCAACGACTCTCAATTCAACGAGGATTCATTGATCATCAGCTCGTCACCGAAGAAATCACCGCCACAACG
AGTTTTCCAGAACGTGTCAGCTGCAACAGCGGCAGCTACTACCTCTCCCGAATCGGACAGCGACGATTGC
GAGGAGTCGATGCGATACTTGACGGAAGAGGAAATGGCCGCCGATCGGGCATCGGCTCGTCAAGCTCAGA
GCAACAAAGGAGGATTCTTGGGAAGCACGGTGAGTTTTTCGCCCTTTTTCTGGCAATAAAAACTTATTTT
CTATTTTCCAGATCACATTCACAATTCTCTTCGTCTTCATCGCCGTCTTCGCCTACTTCTTGATCGAGAA
CGCCGAGCAGTTGAAGCTCGTGGCCGAGACGAATCCGGAGGATACTATTTAAGCTAGCGCATCGCGAAGC
TCCGCATCGGCCGCTGTCATCAGATCGCCATCTCGCGCCCGTGCCTCTGACTTCTAAGTCCAATTACTCT
TCAACATCCCTACATGCTCTTTCTCCCTGTGCTCCCACCCCCTATTTTTGTTATTATCAAAAAACTTCTC
TTAATTTCTTTGTTTTTTAGCTTCTTTTAAGTCACCTCTAACAATGAAATTGTGTAGATTCAAAAATAGA
ATTAATTCGTAATAAAAAGTCGAAAAAAATTGTGCTCCCTCCCCCCATTAATAATAATTCTATCCCAAAA
TCTACACAATGTTCTGTGTACACTTCTTATGTTTTTTACTTCTGATAAATTTTTTTGAAACATCATAGAA
AAAACCGCACACAAAATACCTTATCATATGTTACGTTTCAGTTTATGACCGCAATTTTTATTTCTTCGCA
CGTCTGGGCCTCTCATGACGTCAAATCATGCTCATCGTGAAAAAGTTTTGGAGTATTTTTGGAATTTTTC
AATCAAGTGAAAGTTTATGAAATTAATTTTCCTGCTTTTGCTTTTTGGGGTTTCCCCTATTGTTTGTCAA
GATTTCGAGGACGGCGTTTTTCTTGCTAAAATCACAAGTATTGATGAGCACGATGCAAGAAAGATCGGAA
GAAGGTTTGGGTTTGAGGCTCAGTGGAAGGTGAGTAGAAGTTGATAATTTGAAAGTGGAGTAGTGTCTAT
GGGGTTTTTGCCTTAAATGACAGAATACATTCCCAATATACCAAACATAACTGTTCCTACTAGTGAGTCG
TATTATAAGTGCAAGTAAGATCAGTGTTTGTTTCGATATCAGTCTGTTTCGTAACGGTCTTCTGTATAAC
TACAAAAAAGAATAAAAAACCGTATCACAACTGAGAAAAAAGACAAAACTTATTGAACAGTGTTCCTTTC
AAAAAATTATTTTGTAAAAAATCGAGTTTTTCTCCAAAATAACGCACGCAATCAAAAACAAGAAAACTAA
CGTGTTCTCCTGGGCGTGGAACTCCTTATCAAGATTACCATTATTGTCTGTCAGAATTGATATTTCAATT
ATTTCATATCTAGACAAACCCGGGTGTCTTGCATTTATTAGTACTGTGAGTTTACATACAAACGAGGCTT
ACTCAGATAACATAGAGTCACCTCTAATTAGCAAAAACCCATTTCTAATTAGCTATTTCGACCAGTTCTA
AAGTCACCGTAATTAGAAATGGTTTTTGTAGCTTTTCTAATTAGAAATGACCCCGAGATAAGTGAAATAT
GGCATTTTCTGGGTTTTCTAGTAAGAAATGATCCCGCACGTAGTGATTCCGCGTTACAAGCCAAATTCAA
ATTAAAAAAGTATATTACACAATTCAAGTTACATTATTTTCAGGAAACAATGGCGAAGAGCAAAGCAGAG
ATTCAAAAGGAGGAAAGAGACAACAGATATGAACGAAGACTTCTTGAAAAGAGAAAGAGACATGAGGTGA
GTAACCATGATAATAAATAATCAAGTAAGGGCTATAGATTTATAAATTCTGGAGTTAACAGTTTCGAAAA
AAAGTAGTTTTCATATGTGCGAAGGAATATCAAAAATAGGGGAATAGCCTAAACGAGTGAGAAAATTAAA
TGTTTGTTATTTTTTCAAAAATGTCTGCAGGGCCGTTATCCTTTCAAATGCACTCTATCAAACATAGATC
ATATCCATCATATCTTATCCAGAATTTATATCATATCCAAGATTGAGAGCGTTTCAAGGAAAATCTCAAA
CAACCATACAATTTTGTAGATCGACAACAAGGCCTCCACTTCTTCATCGATGGCCTCTGCAGCACCTGCA
CCACCAAGTTTGTATTTTTCATATTAATATAAAGTGAGCCACGCATAGTCGTTTTTAGGATTTTTGCCAG
ATCGATGTCGCGCAAACAGACTGTTTTTTTTTCTTTGAAAGCCGTGCGTGACATGGGCCACGGATTGTAA
CGCCGCGCTGGATGGATAAAAATTTATTCAGTTTTTTAGCCTTTACAAAATATGGTTCGACTACTTTCTT
TATTTTTACATTTTTATAGGTGCTCATTGAGCTGAGATATTTTGGGTATAATCGGAAAATCGCTGATTTT
GGTCATTTTTCTGCACTAAAGATTACACAAAAA
